Addgene plasmid #48494: pFUSB4_CTTG
Depositing lab: Stephen Ekker. Depositing organization: Mayo Foundation for Medical Education and Research. Publication: High Efficiency In Vivo Genome Engineering with a Simplified 15-RVD GoldyTALEN Design. Ma AC, Lee HB, Clark KJ, Ekker SC. PLoS One. 2013 May 29;8(5):e65259. doi: 10.1371/journal.pone.0065259. Print 2013. PubMed 23734242.
Backbone
  Vector backbone: pFUS_B4
  Vector type: Mammalian Expression, TALEN
Growth in bacteria
  Bacterial resistance: Spectinomycin, 50 μg/mL
  Growth temperature: 37°C
  Growth strain: Top10
  Copy number: Unknown
Gene/Insert
  Gene/Insert name: RVD sequence: HD NG NG NN
  Species: Synthetic
  Cloning method: Unknown
  Sequencing primers: 5′ ttgatgcctggcagttccct; 3′ cgaaccgaacaggcttatgt
Terms and licenses: Academic/Nonprofit Terms; Industry Terms: Not Available to Industry
Depositor comments: Plasmid was created using Golden Gate cloning.
How to cite: pFUSB4_CTTG was a gift from Stephen Ekker (Addgene plasmid # 48494 ; http://n2t.net/addgene:48494 ; RRID:Addgene_48494)
