[The description below was written by a language model from this plasmid's Addgene catalogue record and pLannotate feature annotations shown in this document.]
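Description:
pFUSB4_CTTG is a small (about 2.9 kb) bacterial intermediate plasmid for Golden Gate assembly of TALE nuclease arrays, built on the pFUS_B4 array vector. It carries a synthetic, pre-assembled block of four TALE repeats whose repeat-variable diresidues are HD, NG, NG and NN. Under the standard TALE code this specifies the DNA sequence C-T-T-G, which is reflected in the plasmid name. The repository lists the vector type as mammalian expression/TALEN, but the annotated sequence shows no eukaryotic promoter, polyadenylation signal or nuclease domain. The plasmid therefore looks like a cloning module rather than an expression construct in its own right.

The annotated features all belong to the backbone. A high-copy ColE1/pUC-type origin drives replication in E. coli, and an aadA (SmR) aminoglycoside adenylyltransferase gene confers spectinomycin/streptomycin resistance, matching the recorded spectinomycin selection. This gene lies downstream of fragments of a class 1 integron Pc promoter and of a gentamicin acetyltransferase gene, apparently remnants of the integron cassette from which the marker was derived. rrnB T1 and T2 terminators and short lacI and lacZα fragments are also present. The lacZα remnant is consistent with the repeat array having replaced a blue/white screening cassette during Golden Gate cloning. The automated annotation did not label the TALE repeat insert itself, which probably sits in the unannotated region near the start of the sequence.

The associated work describes a simplified 15-RVD GoldyTALEN design for in vivo genome engineering. In that context, the plasmid likely serves as one member of a library of ready-made four-repeat modules. Such modules would be combined with other repeat arrays and a final TALEN backbone in a second Golden Gate step to give complete custom nucleases, although the record does not spell out this workflow.
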