Features (pLannotate 1.2.2; 8 found; start..end, strand, type, name):
      3..39      -  CDS            lacZα (fragment): LacZα fragment of β-galactosidase; lacZ fragment
    596..619     +  promoter       Pc promoter (fragment): intI1 (promoter lies within the coding sequence); class 1 integron promoter
    795..851     +  CDS            GmR (fragment): gentamycin acetyltransferase; aacC1; confers resistance to gentamycin
    858..1649    +  CDS            SmR: aminoglycoside adenylyltransferase (Murphy, 1985); aadA; confers resistance to spectinomycin and streptomycin
   1742..2330    +  rep_origin     ori: high-copy-number ColE1/pMB1/pBR322/pUC origin of replication
   2513..2605    +  CDS            lacI (fragment): lac repressor; lacI; The lac repressor binds to the lac operator to inhibit transcription in E. coli. This inhibition can be relieved by adding lactose or isopropyl-β-D-thiogalactopyranoside (IPTG).
   2660..2687    -  terminator     rrnB T2 terminator: transcription terminator T2 from the E. coli rrnB gene
   2819..2862    +  terminator     rrnB T1 terminator: Escherichia coli rrnB; transcription terminator T1 from the E. coli rrnB gene
>Addgene plasmid #48494 | pFUSB4_CTTG | depositor full sequence | sequence record 70194 | Full Sequence
ATGTTTTCCCAGTCACGACGTTGTAAAACGACGGCCAGTCTTAAGCGTCTCATGGCCTGACCCCGGACCA
AGTGGTGGCCTATCGCCAGCCACGATGGCGGCAAGCAAGCGCTCGAAACGGTGCAGCGGCTGTTGCCGGT
GCTGTGCCAGGACCATGGCCTGACCCCGGACCAAGTGGTGGCTATCGCCAGCAACGGTGGCGGCAAGCAA
GCGCTCGAAACGGTGCAGCGGCTGTTGCCGGTGCTGTGCCAGGACCATGGCCTGACCCCGGACCAAGTGG
TGGCTATCGCCAGCAACGGTGGCGGCAAGCAAGCGCTCGAAACGGTGCAGCGGCTGTTGCCGGTGCTGTG
CCAGGACCATGGCCTGACCCCGGACCAAGTGGTGGCTATCGCCAGCAACAATGGCGGCAAGCAAGCGCTC
GAAACGGTGCAGCGGCTGTTGCCGGTGCTGTGCCAGGACCATGGCCTGACCCCGGACCAAGTGGTGGCTA
TCGAGACGTCTAGACCAGCCAGGACAGAAATGCCTCGACTTCGCTGCTACCCAAGGTTGCCGGGTGACGC
ACACCGTGGAAACGGATGAAGGCACGAACCCAGTGGACATAAGCCTGTTCGGTTCGTAAGCTGTAATGCA
AGTAGCGTATGCGCTCACGCAACTGGTCCAGAACCTTGACCGAACGCAGCGGTGGTAACGGCGCAGTGGC
GGTTTTCATGGCTTGTTATGACTGTTTTTTTGGGGTACAGTCTATGCCTCGGGCATCCAAGCAGCAAGCG
CGTTACGCCGTGGGTCGATGTTTGATGTTATGGAGCAGCAACGATGTTACGCAGCAGGGCAGTCGCCCTA
AAACAAAGTTAAACATTATGAGGGAAGCGGTGATCGCCGAAGTATCGACTCAACTATCAGAGGTAGTTGG
CGTCATCGAGCGCCATCTCGAACCGACGTTGCTGGCCGTACATTTGTACGGCTCCGCAGTGGATGGCGGC
CTGAAGCCACACAGTGATATTGATTTGCTGGTTACGGTGACCGTAAGGCTTGATGAAACAACGCGGCGAG
CTTTGATCAACGACCTTTTGGAAACTTCGGCTTCCCCTGGAGAGAGCGAGATTCTCCGCGCTGTAGAAGT
CACCATTGTTGTGCACGACGACATCATTCCGTGGCGTTATCCAGCTAAGCGCGAACTGCAATTTGGAGAA
TGGCAGCGCAATGACATTCTTGCAGGTATCTTCGAGCCAGCCACGATCGACATTGATCTGGCTATCTTGC
TGACAAAAGCAAGAGAACATAGCGTTGCCTTGGTAGGTCCAGCGGCGGAGGAACTCTTTGATCCGGTTCC
TGAACAGGATCTATTTGAGGCGCTAAATGAAACCTTAACGCTATGGAACTCGCCGCCCGACTGGGCTGGC
GATGAGCGAAATGTAGTGCTTACGTTGTCCCGCATTTGGTACAGCGCAGTAACCGGCAAAATCGCGCCGA
AGGATGTCGCTGCCGACTGGGCAATGGAGCGCCTGCCGGCCCAGTATCAGCCCGTCATACTTGAAGCTAG
ACAGGCTTATCTTGGACAAGAAGAAGATCGCTTGGCCTCGCGCGCAGATCAGTTGGAAGAATTTGTCCAC
TACGTGAAAGGCGAGATCACCAAGGTAGTCGGCAAATAACCCTCGAGCCACCCATGACCAAAATCCCTTA
ACGTGAGTTACGCGTCGTTCCACTGAGCGTCAGACCCCGTAGAAAAGATCAAAGGATCTTCTTGAGATCC
TTTTTTTCTGCGCGTAATCTGCTGCTTGCAAACAAAAAAACCACCGCTACCAGCGGTGGTTTGTTTGCCG
GATCAAGAGCTACCAACTCTTTTTCCGAAGGTAACTGGCTTCAGCAGAGCGCAGATACCAAATACTGTCC
TTCTAGTGTAGCCGTAGTTAGGCCACCACTTCAAGAACTCTGTAGCACCGCCTACATACCTCGCTCTGCT
AATCCTGTTACCAGTGGCTGCTGCCAGTGGCGATAAGTCGTGTCTTACCGGGTTGGACTCAAGACGATAG
TTACCGGATAAGGCGCAGCGGTCGGGCTGAACGGGGGGTTCGTGCACACAGCCCAGCTTGGAGCGAACGA
CCTACACCGAACTGAGATACCTACAGCGTGAGCATTGAGAAAGCGCCACGCTTCCCGAAGGGAGAAAGGC
GGACAGGTATCCGGTAAGCGGCAGGGTCGGAACAGGAGAGCGCACGAGGGAGCTTCCAGGGGGAAACGCC
TGGTATCTTTATAGTCCTGTCGGGTTTCGCCACCTCTGACTTGAGCGTCGATTTTTGTGATGCTCGTCAG
GGGGGCGGAGCCTATGGAAAAACGCCAGCAACGCGGCCTTTTTACGGTTCCTGGCCTTTTGCTGGCCTTT
TGCTCACATGTTCTTTCCTGCGTTATCCCCTGATTCTGTGGATAACCGTATTACCGCCTTTGAGTGAGCT
GATACCGCTCGCCGCAGCCGAACGACCGAGCGCAGCGAGTCAGTGAGCGAGGAAGCGGAAGAGCGCCCAA
TACGCAAACCGCCTCTCCCCGCGCGTTGGCCGATTCATTAATGCAGCTGGCACGACAGGTTTCCCGACTG
GAAAGCGGGCAGTGAGCGCAACGCAATTAATACGCGTACCGCTAGCCAGGAAGAGTTTGTAGAAACGCAA
AAAGGCCATCCGTCAGGATGGCCTTCTGCTTAGTTTGATGCCTGGCAGTTTATGGCGGGCGTCCTGCCCG
CCACCCTCCGGGCCGTTGCTTCACAACGTTCAAATCCGCTCCCGGCGGATTTGTCCTACTCAGGAGAGCG
TTCACCGACAAACAACAGATAAAACGAAAGGCCCAGTCTTCCGACTGAGCCTTTCGTTTTATTTGATGCC
TGGCAGTTCCCTACTCTCGCGTTAACGCTAGCATGG
