>Addgene plasmid #48494 | pFUSB4_CTTG | addgene partial sequence | sequence record 70952 | pCR8_F1 5'-ttgatgcctggcagttccct-3'
TCACGACGTTGTAAAACGACGGCCAGTCTTAAGCGTCTCATGGCCTGACCCCGGACCAAGTGGTGGCTAT
CGCCAGCCACGATGGCGGCAAGCAAGCGCTCGAAACGGTGCAGCGGCTGTTGCCGGTGCTGTGCCAGGAC
CATGGCCTGACCCCGGACCAAGTGGTGGCTATCGCCAGCAACGGTGGCGGCAAGCAAGCGCTCGAAACGG
TGCAGCGGCTGTTGCCGGTGCTGTGCCAGGACCATGGCCTGACCCCGGACCAAGTGGTGGCTATCGCCAG
CAACGGTGGCGGCAAGCAAGCGCTCGAAACGGTGCAGCGGCTGTTGCCGGTGCTGTGCCAGGACCATGGC
CTGACCCCGGACCAAGTGGTGGCTATCGCCAGCAACAATGGCGGCAAGCAAGCGCTCGAAACGGTGCAGC
GGCTGTTGCCGGTGCTGTGCCAGGACCATGGCCTGACCCCGGACCAAGTGGTGGCTATCGAGACGTCTAG
ACCAGCCAGGACAGAAATGCCTCGACTTCGCTGCTACCCAAGGTTGCCGGGTGACGCACACCGTGGAAAC
GGATGAAGGCACGAACCCAGTGGACATAAGCCTGTTCGGTTCGTAAGCTGTAATGCAAGTAGCGTATGCG
CTCACGCAACTGGTCCAGAACCTTGACCGAACGCAGCGGTGGTAACGGCGCAGTGGCGGTTTTCATGGCT
TGTTATGACTGTTTTTTTGGGGTACAGTCTATGCCTCGGGCATCCAAGCAGCAAGCGCGTTACGCCGTGG
GTCGATGTTTGATGTTATGGAGCAGCAACGATGTTACGCAGCAGG
